>Addgene plasmid #49940 | SL534 | depositor partial sequence | sequence record 74446 | TALE sequence
ATGGTGGACTTGAGGACACTCGGTTATTCGCAACAGCAACAGGAGAAAATCAAGCCTAAGGTCAGGAGCA
CCGTCGCGCAACACCACGAGGCGCTTGTGGGGCATGGCTTCACTCATGCGCATATTGTCGCGCTTTCACA
GCACCCTGCGGCGCTTGGGACGGTGGCTGTCAAATACCAAGATATGATTGCGGCCCTGCCCGAAGCCACG
CACGAGGCAATTGTAGGGGTCGGTAAACAGTGGTCGGGAGCGCGAGCACTTGAGGCGCTGCTGACTGTGG
CGGGTGAGCTTAGGGGGCCTCCGCTCCAGCTCGACACCGGGCAGCTGCTGAAGATCGCGAAGAGAGGGGG
AGTAACAGCGGTAGAGGCAGTGCACGCCTGGCGCAATGCGCTCACCGGGGCCCCCTTGAACCTGACCCCA
GACCAGGTAGTCGCAATCGCGTCGAACATTGGGGGAAAGCAAGCCCTGGAAACCGTGCAAAGGTTGTTGC
CGGTCCTTTGTCAAGACCACGGCCTTACACCGGAGCAAGTCGTGGCCATTGCATCCCACGACGGTGGCAA
ACAGGCTCTTGAGACGGTTCAGAGACTTCTCCCAGTTCTCTGTCAAGCCCACGGGCTGACTCCCGATCAA
GTTGTAGCGATTGCGTCGAACATTGGAGGGAAACAAGCATTGGAGACTGTCCAACGGCTCCTTCCCGTGT
TGTGTCAAGCCCACGGTTTGACGCCTGCACAAGTGGTCGCCATCGCCAGCCATGATGGCGGTAAGCAGGC
GCTGGAAACAGTACAGCGCCTGCTGCCTGTACTGTGCCAGGATCATGGACTGACCCCAGACCAGGTAGTC
GCAATCGCGTCACATGACGGGGGAAAGCAAGCCCTGGAAACCGTGCAAAGGTTGTTGCCGGTCCTTTGTC
AAGACCACGGCCTTACACCGGAGCAAGTCGTGGCCATTGCAAGCAACATCGGTGGCAAACAGGCTCTTGA
GACGGTTCAGAGACTTCTCCCAGTTCTCTGTCAAGCCCACGGGCTGACTCCCGATCAAGTTGTAGCGATT
GCGTCGCATGACGGAGGGAAACAAGCATTGGAGACTGTCCAACGGCTCCTTCCCGTGTTGTGTCAAGCCC
ACGGTTTGACGCCTGCACAAGTGGTCGCCATCGCCTCGAATGGCGGCGGTAAGCAGGCGCTGGAAACAGT
ACAGCGCCTGCTGCCTGTACTGTGCCAGGATCATGGACTGACCCCAGACCAGGTAGTCGCAATCGCGTCA
AACGGAGGGGGAAAGCAAGCCCTGGAAACCGTGCAAAGGTTGTTGCCGGTCCTTTGTCAAGACCACGGCC
TTACACCGGAGCAAGTCGTGGCCATTGCAAGCAACATCGGTGGCAAACAGGCTCTTGAGACGGTTCAGAG
ACTTCTCCCAGTTCTCTGTCAAGCCCACGGGCTGACTCCCGATCAAGTTGTAGCGATTGCGTCGCATGAC
GGAGGGAAACAAGCATTGGAGACTGTCCAACGGCTCCTTCCCGTGTTGTGTCAAGCCCACGGTTTGACGC
CTGCACAAGTGGTCGCCATCGCCAGCCATGATGGCGGTAAGCAGGCGCTGGAAACAGTACAGCGCCTGCT
GCCTGTACTGTGCCAGGATCATGGACTGACCCCAGACCAGGTAGTCGCAATCGCGTCACATGACGGGGGA
AAGCAAGCCCTGGAAACCGTGCAAAGGTTGTTGCCGGTCCTTTGTCAAGACCACGGCCTTACACCGGAGC
AAGTCGTGGCCATTGCATCCCACGACGGTGGCAAACAGGCTCTTGAGACGGTTCAGAGACTTCTCCCAGT
TCTCTGTCAAGCCCACGGGCTGACTCCCGATCAAGTTGTAGCGATTGCGTCCAACGGTGGAGGGAAACAA
GCATTGGAGACTGTCCAACGGCTCCTTCCCGTGTTGTGTCAAGCCCACGGTTTGACGCCTGCACAAGTGG
TCGCCATCGCCAGCCATGATGGCGGTAAGCAGGCGCTGGAAACAGTACAGCGCCTGCTGCCTGTACTGTG
CCAGGATCATGGACTGACCCCAGACCAGGTAGTCGCAATCGCGTCACATGACGGGGGAAAGCAAGCCCTG
GAAACCGTGCAAAGGTTGTTGCCGGTCCTTTGTCAAGACCACGGCCTTACACCGGAGCAAGTCGTGGCCA
TTGCATCCCACGACGGTGGCAAACAGGCTCTTGAGACGGTTCAGAGACTTCTCCCAGTTCTCTGTCAAGC
CCACGGGCTGACACCCGAACAGGTGGTCGCCATTGCTTCCCACGACGGAGGACGGCCAGCCTTGGAG
