>Addgene plasmid #49940 | SL534 | addgene partial sequence | sequence record 75967 | EF1a-F 5'-TCAAGCCTCAGACAGTGGTTC-3'
AGCGGCCGCCACCATGGCCCCCAAGAAGAAGAGGAAGGTGGGCATTCACCGCGGGGTACCTATGGTGGAC
TTGAGGACACTCGGTTATTCGCAACAGCAACAGGAGAAAATCAAGCCTAAGGTCAGGAGCACCGTCGCGC
AACACCACGAGGCGCTTGTGGGGCATGGCTTCACTCATGCGCATATTGTCGCGCTTTCACAGCACCCTGC
GGCGCTTGGGACGGTGGCTGTCAAATACCAAGATATGATTGCGGCCCTGCCCGAAGCCACGCACGAGGCA
ATTGTAGGGGTCGGTAAACAGTGGTCGGGAGCGCGAGCACTTGAGGCGCTGCTGACTGTGGCGGGTGAGC
TTAGGGGGCCTCCGCTCCAGCTCGACACCGGGCAGCTGCTGAAGATCGCGAAGAGAGGGGGAGTAACAGC
GGTAGAGGCAGTGCACGCCTGGCGCAATGCGCTCACCGGGGCCCCCTTGAACCTGACCCCAGACCAGGTA
GTCGCAATCGCGTCGAACATTGGGGGAAAGCAAGCCCTGGAAACCGTGCAAAGGTTGTTGCCGGTCCTTT
GTCAAGACCACGGCCTTACACCGGAGCAAGTCGTGGCCATTGCATCCCACGACGGTGGCAAACAGGCTCT
TGAGACGGTTCAGAGACTTCTCCCAGTTCTCTGTCAAGCCCACGGGCTGACTCCCGATCAAGTTGTAGCG
ATTGCGTCGAACATTGGAGGGAAACAAGCATTGGAGACTGTCCAACGGCTCCTTCCCGTGTTGTGTCAAG
CCCACGGTTTGACGCCTGCACAAGTGGTCGCCATCGCCAGCCATGATGGCGGTAAGCAGGCGCTGGAAAC
AGTACAGCGCCTGCTGCCTGTACTGTGCCAGGATCATGGACTGACCCCAGACC
