[The description below was written by a language model from this plasmid's Addgene catalogue record.]
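Description:
SL534 is a mammalian expression plasmid encoding a programmable TALE-TET1CD fusion protein, built on the pJFA334E9 backbone and catalogued under the TALEN vector type, although its effector is a demethylase domain rather than a nuclease. The plasmid is propagated in E. coli under ampicillin selection. The record gives no copy number, origin of replication or mammalian selection marker, and no feature table is available to confirm other backbone elements.

The insert, named Tet1CD RH-1, consists of a custom TALE repeat array joined to the catalytic domain of TET1, the dioxygenase that oxidises 5-methylcytosine and thereby initiates DNA demethylation. The repeat array was cloned into the backbone through BsmBI sites, a type IIS enzyme arrangement commonly used to drop assembled TALE repeats into a receiving vector that already carries the flanking TALE sequences and effector domain. Whether those sites survive cloning is not recorded. Expression is driven by the EF1a promoter, a strong constitutive promoter suited to a wide range of mammalian cells. The array is designed to recognise a defined site, designated site #1, in the human RHOXF2/2B homeobox gene (RHOXF2).

In use, the TALE portion directs the TET1 catalytic domain to the chosen locus so that CpGs adjacent to the binding site are demethylated. This allows the effect of local methylation on expression of the endogenous gene to be tested. The construct belongs to a set of reagents developed for targeted DNA demethylation and activation of endogenous human genes.
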