Addgene plasmid #49940: SL534
Purpose: Expresses a TALE-TET1CD (catalytic domain of TET1) fusion protein engineered to bind a site in the human RHOXF2/2B homeobox (RHOXF2) gene and demethylate CpGs adjacent to the binding site
Depositing lab: Keith Joung. Depositing organization: Massachusetts General Hospital. Publication: Targeted DNA demethylation and activation of endogenous genes using programmable TALE-TET1 fusion proteins. Maeder ML, Angstman JF, Richardson ME, Linder SJ, Cascio VM, Tsai SQ, Ho QH, Sander JD, Reyon D, Bernstein BE, Costello JF, Wilkinson MF, Joung JK. Nat Biotechnol. 2013 Oct 9. doi: 10.1038/nbt.2726. PubMed 24108092.
Backbone
  Vector backbone: pJFA334E9
  Backbone manufacturer: Joung lab (Addgene plasmid #49237)
  Vector type: TALEN
Growth in bacteria
  Bacterial resistance: Ampicillin, 100 μg/mL
  Growth temperature: 37°C
  Growth strain: XL1 Blue
  Copy number: Unknown
Gene/Insert
  Gene/Insert name: Tet1CD RH-1 (alt names: RH-1; RHOXF2 site #1)
  Species: H. sapiens (human)
  Entrez Gene: RHOXF2 (a.k.a. CT107, PEPP-2, PEPP2, THG1)
  Promoter: EF1a
  Cloning method: Restriction Enzyme; 5′ cloning site BsmBI (unknown if destroyed); 3′ cloning site BsmBI (unknown if destroyed)
  Sequencing primers: 5′ EF1a-F 5'-TCAAGCCTCAGACAGTGGTTC-3'; 3′ OJA199 5'-CACCATCACAGCAGTTGG-3'
Terms and licenses: Academic/Nonprofit Terms; Industry Terms: Not Available to Industry
Depositor comments: TALE target site is: TACACCACTTACCCCTCCCC. See Supplementary Figure 13 of associated publication for amino acid sequences of backbone and TALE repeat array.
How to cite: SL534 was a gift from Keith Joung (Addgene plasmid # 49940 ; http://n2t.net/addgene:49940 ; RRID:Addgene_49940)
